>Addgene plasmid #107179 | hACTB-RFP-Kir7.1 | addgene full sequence | sequence record 204794 | Addgene NGS Result
CAATAACCCTGATAAATGCTTCAATAATATTGAAAAAGGAAGAGTCCTGAGGCGGAAAGAACCAGCTGTG
GAATGTGTGTCAGTTAGGGTGTGGAAAGTCCCCAGGCTCCCCAGCAGGCAGAAGTATGCAAAGCATGCAT
CTCAATTAGTCAGCAACCAGGTGTGGAAAGTCCCCAGGCTCCCCAGCAGGCAGAAGTATGCAAAGCATGC
ATCTCAATTAGTCAGCAACCATAGTCCCGCCCCTAACTCCGCCCATCCCGCCCCTAACTCCGCCCAGTTC
CGCCCATTCTCCGCCCCATGGCTGACTAATTTTTTTTATTTATGCAGAGGCCGAGGCCGCCTCGGCCTCT
GAGCTATTCCAGAAGTAGTGAGGAGGCTTTTTTGGAGGCCTAGGCTTTTGCAAAGATCGATCAAGAGACA
GGATGAGGATCGTTTCGCATGATTGAACAAGATGGATTGCACGCAGGTTCTCCGGCCGCTTGGGTGGAGA
GGCTATTCGGCTATGACTGGGCACAACAGACAATCGGCTGCTCTGATGCCGCCGTGTTCCGGCTGTCAGC
GCAGGGGCGCCCGGTTCTTTTTGTCAAGACCGACCTGTCCGGTGCCCTGAATGAACTGCAAGACGAGGCA
GCGCGGCTATCGTGGCTGGCCACGACGGGCGTTCCTTGCGCAGCTGTGCTCGACGTTGTCACTGAAGCGG
GAAGGGACTGGCTGCTATTGGGCGAAGTGCCGGGGCAGGATCTCCTGTCATCTCACCTTGCTCCTGCCGA
GAAAGTATCCATCATGGCTGATGCAATGCGGCGGCTGCATACGCTTGATCCGGCTACCTGCCCATTCGAC
CACCAAGCGAAACATCGCATCGAGCGAGCACGTACTCGGATGGAAGCCGGTCTTGTCGATCAGGATGATC
TGGACGAAGAGCATCAGGGGCTCGCGCCAGCCGAACTGTTCGCCAGGCTCAAGGCGAGCATGCCCGACGG
CGAGGATCTCGTCGTGACCCATGGCGATGCCTGCTTGCCGAATATCATGGTGGAAAATGGCCGCTTTTCT
GGATTCATCGACTGTGGCCGGCTGGGTGTGGCGGACCGCTATCAGGACATAGCGTTGGCTACCCGTGATA
TTGCTGAAGAGCTTGGCGGCGAATGGGCTGACCGCTTCCTCGTGCTTTACGGTATCGCCGCTCCCGATTC
GCAGCGCATCGCCTTCTATCGCCTTCTTGACGAGTTCTTCTGAGCGGGACTCTGGGGTTCGAAATGACCG
ACCAAGCGACGCCCAACCTGCCATCACGAGATTTCGATTCCACCGCCGCCTTCTATGAAAGGTTGGGCTT
CGGAATCGTTTTCCGGGACGCCGGCTGGATGATCCTCCAGCGCGGGGATCTCATGCTGGAGTTCTTCGCC
CACCCTAGGGGGAGGCTAACTGAAACACGGAAGGAGACAATACCGGAAGGAACCCGCGCTATGACGGCAA
TAAAAAGACAGAATAAAACGCACGGTGTTGGGTCGTTTGTTCATAAACGCGGGGTTCGGTCCCAGGGCTG
GCACTCTGTCGATACCCCACCGAGACCCCATTGGGGCCAATACGCCCGCGTTTCTTCCTTTTCCCCACCC
CACCCCCCAAGTTCGGGTGAAGGCCCAGGGCTCGCAGCCAACGTCGGGGCGGCAGGCCCTGCCATAGCCT
CAGGTTACTCATATATACTTTAGATTGATTTAAAACTTCATTTTTAATTTAAAAGGATCTAGGTGAAGAT
CCTTTTTGATAATCTCATGACCAAAATCCCTTAACGTGAGTTTTCGTTCCACTGAGCGTCAGACCCCGTA
GAAAAGATCAAAGGATCTTCTTGAGATCCTTTTTTTCTGCGCGTAATCTGCTGCTTGCAAACAAAAAAAC
CACCGCTACCAGCGGTGGTTTGTTTGCCGGATCAAGAGCTACCAACTCTTTTTCCGAAGGTAACTGGCTT
CAGCAGAGCGCAGATACCAAATACTGTTCTTCTAGTGTAGCCGTAGTTAGGCCACCACTTCAAGAACTCT
GTAGCACCGCCTACATACCTCGCTCTGCTAATCCTGTTACCAGTGGCTGCTGCCAGTGGCGATAAGTCGT
GTCTTACCGGGTTGGACTCAAGACGATAGTTACCGGATAAGGCGCAGCGGTCGGGCTGAACGGGGGGTTC
GTGCACACAGCCCAGCTTGGAGCGAACGACCTACACCGAACTGAGATACCTACAGCGTGAGCTATGAGAA
AGCGCCACGCTTCCCGAAGGGAGAAAGGCGGACAGGTATCCGGTAAGCGGCAGGGTCGGAACAGGAGAGC
GCACGAGGGAGCTTCCAGGGGGAAACGCCTGGTATCTTTATAGTCCTGTCGGGTTTCGCCACCTCTGACT
TGAGCGTCGATTTTTGTGATGCTCGTCAGGGGGGCGGAGCCTATGGAAAAACGCCAGCAACGCGGCCTTT
TTACGGTTCCTGGCCTTTTGCTGGCCTTTTGCTCACATGTTCTTTCCTGCGTTATCCCCTGATTCTGTGG
ATAACCGTATTACCGCCATGCATTAGTTATTAATAACACTGGCTCGTGTGACAAGGCCATGAGGCTGGTG
TAAAGCGGCCTTGGAGTGTGTATTAAGTAGGCGCACAGTAGGTCTGAACAGACTCCCCATCCCAAGACCC
CAGCACACTTAGCCGTGTTCTTTGCACTTTCTGCATGTCCCCCGTCTGGCCTGGCTGTCCCCAGTGGCTT
CCCCAGTGTGACATGGTGCATCTCTGCCTTACAGATCATGTTTGAGACCTTCAACACCCCAGCCATGTAC
GTTGCTATCCAGGCTGTGCTATCCCTGTACGCCTCTGGCCGTACCACTGGCATCGTGATGGACTCCGGTG
ACGGGGTCACCCACACTGTGCCCATCTACGAGGGGTATGCCCTCCCCCATGCCATCCTGCGTCTGGACCT
GGCTGGCCGGGACCTGACTGACTACCTCATGAAGATCCTCACCGAGCGCGGCTACAGCTTCACCACCACG
GCCGAGCGGGAAATCGTGCGTGACATTAAGGAGAAGCTGTGCTACGTCGCCCTGGACTTCGAGCAAGAGA
TGGCCACGGCTGCTTCCAGCTCCTCCCTGGAGAAGAGCTACGAGCTGCCTGACGGCCAGGTCATCACCAT
TGGCAATGAGCGGTTCCGCTGCCCTGAGGCACTCTTCCAGCCTTCCTCCCTGGGTGAGTGGAGACTGTCT
CCCGGCTCTGCCTGACATGAGGGTTACCCCTCGGGGCTGTGCTGTGGAAGCTAAGTCCTGCCCTCATTTC
CCTCTCAGGCATGGAGTCCTGTGGCATCCACGAAACTACCTTCAACTCCATCATGAAGTGTGACGTGGAC
ATCCGCAAAGACCTGTACGCCAACACAGTGCTGTCTGGCGGCACCACCATGTACCCTGGCATTGCCGACA
GGATGCAGAAGGAGATCACTGCCCTGGCACCCAGCACAATGAAGATCAAGGTGGGTGTCTTTCCTGCCTG
AGCTGACCTGGGCAGGTCAGCTGTGGGGTCCTGTGGTGTGTGGGGAGCTGTCACATCCAGGGTCCTCACT
GCCTGTCCCCTTCCCTCCTCAGATCATTGCTCCTCCTGAGCGCAAGTACTCCGTGTGGATCGGCGGCTCC
ATCCTGGCCTCGCTGTCCACCTTCCAGCAGATGTGGATCAGCAAGCAGGAGTATGACGAGTCCGGCCCCT
CCATCGTCCACCGCAAATGCTTCGGAAGCGGAGCGACGAATTTTAGTCTACTAAAACAAGCGGGTGATGT
AGAAGAAAACCCTGGACCTATGGTGTCTAAGGGCGAAGAGCTGATTAAGGAGAACATGCACATGAAGCTG
TACATGGAGGGCACCGTGAACAACCACCACTTCAAGTGCACATCCGAGGGCGAAGGCAAGCCCTACGAGG
GCACCCAGACCATGAGAATCAAGGTGGTCGAGGGCGGCCCTCTCCCCTTCGCCTTCGACATCCTGGCTAC
CAGCTTCATGTACGGCAGCAGAACCTTCATCAACCACACCCAGGGCATCCCCGATTTCTTTAAGCAGTCC
TTCCCTGAGGGCTTCACATGGGAGAGAGTCACCACATACGAAGACGGGGGCGTGCTGACCGCTACCCAGG
ACACCAGCCTCCAGGACGGCTGCCTCATCTACAACGTCAAGATCAGAGGGGTGAACTTCCCATCCAACGG
CCCTGTGATGCAGAAGAAAACACTCGGCTGGGAGGCCAACACCGAGATGCTGTACCCCGCTGACGGCGGC
CTGGAAGGCAGAACCGACATGGCCCTGAAGCTCGTGGGCGGGGGCCACCTGATCTGCAACTTCAAGACCA
CATACAGATCCAAGAAACCCGCTAAGAACCTCAAGATGCCCGGCGTCTACTATGTGGACCACAGACTGGA
AAGAATCAAGGAGGCCGACAAAGAGACCTACGTCGAGCAGCACGAGGTGGCTGTGGCCAGATACTGCGAC
CTCCCTAGCAAACTGGGGCACAAACTTAATGGCATGGACGAGCTGTACAAGGGCAAAAAGAAAGGCCGGA
CTCAAAAGGAGAAGAAAGCTGCTCGTGCTCGTTCCAAAGGGAAAAACTCGGATGAAGAAGCCCCCAAGAC
TGCCCAGAAGAAGTTAAAGATGGACAGCAGTAATTGCAAAGTTATTGCTCCTCTCCTAAGTCAAAGATAC
CGGAGGATGGTCACCAAGGATGGCCACAGCACACTTCAAATGGATGGCGCTCAAAGAGGTCTTGCATATC
TTCGAGATGCTTGGGGAATCCTAATGGACATGCGCTGGCGTTGGATGATGTTGGTCTTTTCTGCTTCTTT
TGTTGTCCACTGGCTTGTCTTTGCAGTGCTCTGGTATGTTCTGGCTGAGATGAATGGTGATCTGGAACTA
GATCATGATGCCCCACCTGAAAACCACACTATCTGTGTCAAGTATATCACCAGTTTCACAGCTGCATTCT
CCTTCTCCCTGGAGACACAACTCACAATTGGTTATGGTACCATGTTCCCCAGTGGTGACTGTCCAAGTGC
AATCGCCTTACTTGCCATACAAATGCTCCTAGGCCTCATGCTAGAGGCTTTTATCACAGGTGCTTTTGTG
GCGAAGATTGCCCGGCCAAAAAATCGAGCTTTTTCAATTCGCTTTACTGACACAGCAGTAGTAGCTCACA
TGGATGGCAAACCTAATCTTATCTTCCAAGTGGCCAACACCCGACCTAGCCCTCTAACCAGTGTCCGGGT
CTCAGCTGTACTCTATCAGGAAAGAGAAAATGGCAAACTCTACCAGACCAGTGTGGATTTCCACCTTGAT
GGCATCAGTTCTGACGAATGTCCATTCTTCATCTTTCCACTAACGTACTATCACTCCATTACACCATCAA
GTCCTCTGGCTACTCTGCTCCAGCATGAAAATCCTTCTCACTTTGAATTAGTTGTATTCCTTTCAGCAAT
GCAGGAGGGCACTGGAGAAATATGCCAAAGGAGGACATCCTACCTACCGTCTGAAATCATGTTACATCAC
TGTTTTGCATCTCTGTTGACCCGAGGTTCCAAAGGTGAATATCAAATCAAGATGGAGAATTTTGACAAGA
CTGTCCCTGAATTTCCAACTCCTCTGGTTTCTAAAAGCCCAAACAGGACTGACCTGGATATCCACATCAA
TGGACAAAGCATTGACAATTTTCAGATCTCTGAAACAGGACTGACAGAATAACTCTTATAACTTCGTATA
GGATACTTTATACGAAGTTATGGAAGCGGAGCGACGAATTTTAGTCTACTGAAACAAGCGGGAGACGTGG
AGGAAAACCCTGGACCTACCGGTTGCGGCCGCCTCGAGTCTAGAACTAGTTGATCATAGGCGGACTATGA
CTTAGTTGCGTTACACCCTTTCTTGACAAAACCTAACTTGCGCAGAAAACAAGATGAGATTGGCATGGCT
TTATTTGTTTTTTTTGTTTTGTTTTGGTTTTTTTTTTTTTTTTGGCTTGACTCAGGATTTAAAAACTGGA
ACGGTGAAGGTGACAGCAGTCGGTTGGAGCGAGCATCCCCCAAAGTTCACAATGTGGCCGAGGACTTTGA
TTGCACATTGTTGTTTTTTTAATAGTCATTCCAAATATGAGATGCATTGTTACAGGAAGTCCCTTGCCAT
CCTAAAAGCCACCCCACTTCTCTCTAAGGAGAATGGCCCAGTCCTCTCCCAAGTCCACACAGGGGAGGTG
ATAGCATTGCTTTCGTGTAAATTATGTAATGCAAAATTTTTTTAATCTTCGCCTTAATACTTTTTTATTT
TGTTTTATTTTGAATGATGAGCCTTCGTGCCCCCCCTTCCCCCTTTTTTGTCCCCCAACTTGAGATGTAT
GAAGGCTTTTGGTCTCCCTGGGAGTGGGTGGAGGCAGCCAGGGCTTACCTGTACACTGACTTGAGACCAG
TTGAATAAAAGTGCACACCTTAAAAATGAGGCCAAGTGTGACTTTGTGGTGTGGCTGGGTTGGGGGCAGC
AGAGGGTGAACCCTGCAGGAGGGTGAACCCTGCAAAAGGGTGGGGCAGTGGGGGCCAACTTGTCCTCACC
CAGAGTGCAGGTGTGTGGAGATCCCTCCTGCCTTGACATTGAGCAGCCTTAGAGGGTGGGGGAGGCTCAG
GGGTCAGGTCTCTGTTCCTGCTTATTGGGGAGTTCCTGGCCTGGCCCTTCTATGTCTCCCCAGGTACCCC
AGTTTTTCTGGGTTCACCCAGAGTGCAGATGCTTGAGGAGGTGGGAAGGGACTATTTGGGGGTGTCTGGC
TCAGGTGCCATGCCTCACTGGGGCTGGTTGGCACCTGCATTTCCTGGGAGTGGGGCTGTCTCAGGGTAGC
TGGGCACGGTGTTCCCTTGAGTGGGGGTGTAGTGAGTGTTCCTAGCTGCCACGCCTTTGCCTTCACCTAT
GGGATCGTGGCTGTCGGCCTTGAGGGTCAGCCTGGCCCAGGCTCCCATAGGCTTAGGAGAGGCCGCAATT
CCTACCTGTTCATCCAGACAGAGGGGGACCTGGAATCAAAGTCAAGTTGGGGTAGGGGCCCCCTGAACCT
GAAACATAAAATGAATGCAATTGTTGTTGTTAACTTGTTTATTGCAGCTTATAATGGTTACAAATAAAGC
AATAGCATCACAAATTTCACAAATAAAGCATTTTTTTCACTGCATTCTAGTTGTGGTTTGTCCAAACTCA
TCAATGTATCTTAAGGCGTAAATTGTAAGCGTTAATATTTTGTTAAAATTCGCGTTAAATTTTTGTTAAA
TCAGCTCATTTTTTAACCAATAGGCCGAAATCGGCAAAATCCCTTATAAATCAAAAGAATAGACCGAGAT
AGGGT
[37 nt withheld, positions 7356-7392]
AAAGAACGTGGACTCCAACGTCAAAGG
[49 nt withheld, positions 7420-7468]
T
[91 nt withheld, positions 7470-7560]
G
[124 nt withheld, positions 7562-7685]
CAGGTGGCACTTTTCGGGGAAATGTGCGCGGAACCCCTATTTGTTTATTTTTCTAAATACATTCAAATAT
GTATCCGCTCATGAGA
Features (pLannotate 1.2.2; 13 found; start..end, strand, type, name):
     47..404     +  promoter       SV40 promoter: SV40 enhancer and early promoter
    439..1233    +  CDS            NeoR/KanR: aminoglycoside phosphotransferase from Tn5; aph(3')-II (or nptII); confers resistance to neomycin, kanamycin, and G418 (Geneticin®)
   1254..1406    +  CDS            ble (fragment): BLE_KLEPN - Experimental evidence at protein level: Swiss-Prot protein existence level 1. Binding protein with a strong affinity to the bleomycin family of antibiotics. Binds to CL990; an antimitotic-antibiotic compound. From Klebsiella pneumoniae.
   1465..1512    +  polyA_signal   HSV TK poly(A) signal: herpes simplex virus thymidine kinase polyadenylation signal (Cole and Stacy, 1985)
   1603..1619    -  polyA_signal   bGH poly(A) signal (fragment): bovine growth hormone polyadenylation signal
   1841..2429    +  rep_origin     ori: high-copy-number ColE1/pMB1/pBR322/pUC origin of replication
   2762..3733    +  CDS            ACT_PROCL: Experimental evidence at protein level: Swiss-Prot protein existence level 1. Actins are highly conserved proteins that are involved in various types of cell motility and are ubiquitously expressed in all eukaryotic cells. From Procambarus clarkii (Red swamp crayfish).
   3800..4531    +  CDS            TagRFP-T: TagRFP-T is a basic (constitutively fluorescent) red fluorescent protein published in 2008, derived from Entacmaea quadricolor. It has low acid sensitivity.
   4640..5719    +  CDS            KCNJ13: KCJ13_HUMAN - Experimental evidence at protein level: Swiss-Prot protein existence level 1. Inward rectifier potassium channels are characterized by a greater tendency to allow potassium to flow into the cell rather than out of it. Their voltage dependence is regulated by the concentration of extracellular potassium; as external potassium is raised, the voltage range of the channel opening shifts to more positive voltages. The inward rectification is mainly due to the blockage of outward current by internal magnesium. KCNJ13 has a very low single channel conductance, low sensitivity to block b
   5728..5761    +  protein_bind   lox2272: Cre-mediated recombination occurs in the 8-bp core sequence (GGATACTT). lox2272 sites are compatible with each other, but incompatible with loxP or loxN sites (Lee and Saito, 1988). Cre recombinase
   7102..7223    +  polyA_signal   SV40 poly(A) signal: SV40 polyadenylation signal
   7257..7685    -  rep_origin     f1 ori (sequence partly withheld): f1 bacteriophage origin of replication; arrow indicates direction of (+) strand synthesis
   7712..45      +  promoter       AmpR promoter (across the origin): bla
