[The description below was written by a language model from this plasmid's Addgene catalogue record and pLannotate feature annotations shown in this document.]
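Description:
hACTB-RFP-Kir7.1 is a mammalian expression plasmid for producing human Kir7.1, the inwardly rectifying potassium channel encoded by KCNJ13, as a fusion with a red fluorescent protein at its N terminus. The catalogue lists the backbone as a commercially built pRP[Exp]-Bsd vector, propagated at high copy in E. coli under kanamycin selection. The annotated 7,771 nt sequence is consistent with this: it carries a ColE1/pUC-type origin, an f1 phage origin, and a Tn5 NeoR/KanR gene preceded by both a bacterial AmpR (bla) promoter and the SV40 enhancer/early promoter and followed by an HSV TK polyadenylation signal. That arrangement gives kanamycin resistance in bacteria and would be expected to allow G418 selection in mammalian cells. Although the backbone name implies a blasticidin marker, no blasticidin resistance gene was annotated. Only a short fragment of the ble gene is detected just downstream of NeoR/KanR.

The payload is driven by the human beta-actin (hACTB) promoter according to the record. The feature table does not annotate a promoter as such. Instead it reports an actin-like coding match directly upstream of the fluorescent protein, which probably reflects actin gene sequence included in the promoter region, though the record does not resolve this. Next come TagRFP-T and then the KCNJ13 open reading frame on the same strand, matching the stated N-terminal RFP tag. A single lox2272 site lies just after KCNJ13, followed by about 1.3 kb of unannotated sequence and then an SV40 polyadenylation signal. The role of the lone lox site and the unannotated stretch is not stated. The construct is suited to constitutive expression and fluorescence tracking of Kir7.1 in mammalian cells, for example to follow channel localisation alongside functional studies.
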