Addgene plasmid #107179: hACTB-RFP-Kir7.1
Purpose: Expression of N-terminal fused Kir7.1 in mammalian cells.
Depositing lab: Bikash Pattnaik. Depositing organization: University of Wisconsin, Madison.
Backbone
  Vector backbone: pRP[Exp]-Bsd
  Backbone manufacturer: Vector Builder
  Vector type: Mammalian Expression
Growth in bacteria
  Bacterial resistance: Kanamycin, 50 μg/mL
  Growth temperature: 37°C
  Growth strain: DH5alpha
  Copy number: High Copy
Gene/Insert
  Gene/Insert name: KCNJ13
  Species: H. sapiens (human)
  GenBank ID: NM_002242.4
  Entrez Gene: KCNJ13 (a.k.a. KIR1.4, KIR7.1, LCA16, SVD)
  Promoter: hACTB
  Tag / fusion protein: RFP (N terminal on insert)
  Cloning method: Restriction Enzyme; 5′ cloning site unknown (unknown if destroyed); 3′ cloning site unknown (unknown if destroyed)
  Sequencing primers: 5′ NA
Terms and licenses: Academic/Nonprofit Terms; Industry Terms: Not Available to Industry
How to cite: hACTB-RFP-Kir7.1 was a gift from Bikash Pattnaik (Addgene plasmid # 107179 ; http://n2t.net/addgene:107179 ; RRID:Addgene_107179)
